Addgene plasmid #147314: pnEA-NpM-HsNot11_316-510_Q
Purpose: Bacterial Expression of HsNot11_316-510
Depositing lab: Elisa Izaurralde. Depositing organization: Max Planck Institute for Developmental Biology.
Backbone
  Vector backbone: Unknown
  Vector type: Bacterial Expression
Growth in bacteria
  Bacterial resistance: Ampicillin, 100 μg/mL
  Growth temperature: 37°C
  Growth strain: DH5alpha
  Copy number: Low Copy
Gene/Insert
  Gene/Insert name: HsNot11_316-510 (alt name: C2ORF29)
  Species: H. sapiens (human)
  Entrez Gene: CNOT11 (a.k.a. C2orf29, C40)
  Cloning method: Unknown
Terms and licenses: Academic/Nonprofit Terms; Industry Terms: Not Available to Industry
Depositor comments: ORF extracted from NCBI: NM_017546.4. Plasmids from this collection were made available to the research community and donated after the lab closed. Please note that the sequence provided by the depositing laboratory may be theoretical/predicted or based on Sanger sequencing results. There may be discrepancies between sequencing results obtained by Addgene and the depositor sequence. If an Addgene verified sequence is not available, please contact before placing your order to request that our lab fully sequence the plasmid.
How to cite: pnEA-NpM-HsNot11_316-510_Q was a gift from Elisa Izaurralde (Addgene plasmid # 147314 ; http://n2t.net/addgene:147314 ; RRID:Addgene_147314)
