[The description below was written by a language model from this plasmid's Addgene catalogue record and pLannotate feature annotations shown in this document.]
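Description:
pnEA-NpM-HsNot11_316-510_Q is a 7.4 kb bacterial expression plasmid for producing a C-terminal fragment (residues 316–510) of human CNOT11, also known as C2orf29, a subunit of the CCR4-NOT deadenylase complex. The catalogue lists the backbone as unknown, but the annotated features point to a pBR322/pET-type architecture. It has a ColE1/pMB1-family origin accompanied by the bom mobility region and the rop gene, which holds copy number down and agrees with the "low copy" designation. Disrupted remnants of the tetracycline resistance gene and its promoter flank the expression cassette. Selection is by ampicillin through the bla β-lactamase gene under its own promoter.

Expression is driven by a T7 promoter followed by a lac operator and the phage T7 gene 10 ribosome binding site. A plasmid-borne lacI gene supplies the repressor, so transcription is held off until IPTG is added in a host that provides T7 RNA polymerase. The open reading frame begins with a signal-sequence-less maltose binding protein, which remains cytosolic and serves as an N-terminal solubility and affinity tag. This is followed by the CNOT11 segment; the annotation tool matched it to the mouse orthologue, but the record states the ORF derives from the human transcript. The short linker between MBP and the insert is not annotated, so any protease cleavage site there cannot be confirmed from the record. A small fragment annotated as a T7 gene 10B-derived solubility tag lies just upstream of the T7 terminator and may simply be residual vector sequence.

The stated purpose is bacterial production of this CNOT11 domain. The sequence is depositor-supplied and may be theoretical.
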