Features (pLannotate 1.2.2; 20 found; start..end, strand, type, name):
    104..208     +  promoter       AmpR promoter: bla
    209..1069    +  CDS            AmpR: β-lactamase; bla; confers resistance to ampicillin, carbenicillin, and related antibiotics
   1240..1828    +  rep_origin     ori: high-copy-number ColE1/pMB1/pBR322/pUC origin of replication
   2014..2156    -  misc_feature   bom: basis of mobility region from pBR322
   2258..2449    -  CDS            rop: Rop protein, which maintains plasmids at low copy number; rop
   2466..2846    +  CDS            YPB1_ECOLX: Protein predicted: Swiss-Prot protein existence level 4. From Escherichia coli.
   3088..3712    -  CDS            TcR (fragment): tetracycline efflux protein; tet; confers resistance to tetracycline
   3727..3748    -  protein_bind   CAP binding site: CAP binding activates transcription in the presence of cAMP. E. coli catabolite activator protein
   3761..4843    -  CDS            lacI: lac repressor; lacI; The lac repressor binds to the lac operator to inhibit transcription in E. coli. This inhibition can be relieved by adding lactose or isopropyl-β-D-thiogalactopyranoside (IPTG).
   4844..4921    -  promoter       lacI promoter: lacI
   4929..5208    -  CDS            TcR (fragment): tetracycline efflux protein; tet; confers resistance to tetracycline
   5230..5248    +  promoter       T7 promoter: promoter for bacteriophage T7 RNA polymerase
   5249..5273    +  protein_bind   lac operator: The lac repressor binds to the lac operator to inhibit transcription in E. coli. This inhibition can be relieved by adding lactose or isopropyl-β-D-thiogalactopyranoside (IPTG). lac repressor encoded by lacI
   5288..5310    +  RBS            RBS: efficient ribosome binding site from bacteriophage T7 gene 10 (Olins and Rangwala, 1989)
   5321..6417    +  CDS            MBP (fragment): maltose binding protein from E. coli; malE (mutated); This version of the gene does not encode a signal sequence, so MBP will remain in the cytosol.
   6469..7053    +  CDS            Cnot11 (fragment): CNO11_MOUSE - Also known as D1Bwg0212e. Experimental evidence at protein level: Swiss-Prot protein existence level 1. Component of the CCR4-NOT complex which is one of the major cellular mRNA deadenylases and is linked to various cellular processes including bulk mRNA degradation, miRNA-mediated repression, translational repression during translational initiation and general transcription regulation. Additional complex functions may be a consequence of its influence on mRNA expression. Is required for the association of CNOT10 with the CCR4-NOT complex. Seems not to be required for complex dea
   7094..7143    +  CDS            SET1 (fragment): solubility-enhancement tag derived from T7 phage gene 10B
   7151..7198    +  terminator     T7 terminator: transcription terminator for bacteriophage T7 RNA polymerase
   7221..7325    -  CDS            TcR (fragment): tetracycline efflux protein; tet; confers resistance to tetracycline
   7373..7401    -  promoter       tet promoter: E. coli promoter for tetracycline efflux protein gene
>Addgene plasmid #147314 | pnEA-NpM-HsNot11_316-510_Q | depositor full sequence | sequence record 289761 | Full Sequence
TTCTTGAAGACGAAAGGGCCTCGTGATACGCCTATTTTTATAGGTTAATGTCATGATAATAATGGTTTCT
TAGACGTCAGGTGGCACTTTTCGGGGAAATGTGCGCGGAACCCCTATTTGTTTATTTTTCTAAATACATT
CAAATATGTATCCGCTCATGAGACAATAACCCTGATAAATGCTTCAATAATATTGAAAAAGGAAGAGTAT
GAGTATTCAACATTTCCGTGTCGCCCTTATTCCCTTTTTTGCGGCATTTTGCCTTCCTGTTTTTGCTCAC
CCAGAAACGCTGGTGAAAGTAAAAGATGCTGAAGATCAGTTGGGTGCACGAGTGGGTTACATCGAACTGG
ATCTCAACAGCGGTAAGATCCTTGAGAGTTTTCGCCCCGAAGAACGTTTTCCAATGATGAGCACTTTTAA
AGTTCTGCTATGTGGCGCGGTATTATCCCGTGTTGACGCCGGGCAAGAGCAACTCGGTCGCCGCATACAC
TATTCTCAGAATGACTTGGTTGAGTACTCACCAGTCACAGAAAAGCATCTTACGGATGGCATGACAGTAA
GAGAATTATGCAGTGCTGCCATAACCATGAGTGATAACACTGCGGCCAACTTACTTCTGACAACGATCGG
AGGACCGAAGGAGCTAACCGCTTTTTTGCACAACATGGGGGATCATGTAACTCGCCTTGATCGTTGGGAA
CCGGAGCTGAATGAAGCCATACCAAACGACGAGCGTGACACCACGATGCCTGCAGCAATGGCAACAACGT
TGCGCAAACTATTAACTGGCGAACTACTTACTCTAGCTTCCCGGCAACAATTAATAGACTGGATGGAGGC
GGATAAAGTTGCAGGACCACTTCTGCGCTCGGCCCTTCCGGCTGGCTGGTTTATTGCTGATAAATCTGGA
GCCGGTGAGCGTGGGTCTCGCGGTATCATTGCAGCACTGGGGCCAGATGGTAAGCCCTCCCGTATCGTAG
TTATCTACACGACGGGGAGTCAGGCAACTATGGATGAACGAAATAGACAGATCGCTGAGATAGGTGCCTC
ACTGATTAAGCATTGGTAACTGTCAGACCAAGTTTACTCATATATACTTTAGATTGATTTAAAACTTCAT
TTTTAATTTAAAAGGATCTAGGTGAAGATCCTTTTTGATAATCTCATGACCAAAATCCCTTAACGTGAGT
TTTCGTTCCACTGAGCGTCAGACCCCGTAGAAAAGATCAAAGGATCTTCTTGAGATCCTTTTTTTCTGCG
CGTAATCTGCTGCTTGCAAACAAAAAAACCACCGCTACCAGCGGTGGTTTGTTTGCCGGATCAAGAGCTA
CCAACTCTTTTTCCGAAGGTAACTGGCTTCAGCAGAGCGCAGATACCAAATACTGTCCTTCTAGTGTAGC
CGTAGTTAGGCCACCACTTCAAGAACTCTGTAGCACCGCCTACATACCTCGCTCTGCTAATCCTGTTACC
AGTGGCTGCTGCCAGTGGCGATAAGTCGTGTCTTACCGGGTTGGACTCAAGACGATAGTTACCGGATAAG
GCGCAGCGGTCGGGCTGAACGGGGGGTTCGTGCACACAGCCCAGCTTGGAGCGAACGACCTACACCGAAC
TGAGATACCTACAGCGTGAGCTATGAGAAAGCGCCACGCTTCCCGAAGGGAGAAAGGCGGACAGGTATCC
GGTAAGCGGCAGGGTCGGAACAGGAGAGCGCACGAGGGAGCTTCCAGGGGGAAACGCCTGGTATCTTTAT
AGTCCTGTCGGGTTTCGCCACCTCTGACTTGAGCGTCGATTTTTGTGATGCTCGTCAGGGGGGCGGAGCC
TATGGAAAAACGCCAGCAACGCGGCCTTTTTACGGTTCCTGGCCTTTTGCTGGCCTTTTGCTCACATGTT
CTTTCCTGCGTTATCCCCTGATTCTGTGGATAACCGTATTACCGCCTTTGAGTGAGCTGATACCGCTCGC
CGCAGCCGAACGACCGAGCGCAGCGAGTCAGTGAGCGAGGAAGCGGAAGAGCGCCTGATGCGGTATTTTC
TCCTTACGCATCTGTGCGGTATTTCACACCGCATATATGGTGCACTCTCAGTACAATCTGCTCTGATGCC
GCATAGTTAAGCCAGTATACACTCCGCTATCGCTACGTGACTGGGTCATGGCTGCGCCCCGACACCCGCC
AACACCCGCTGACGCGCCCTGACGGGCTTGTCTGCTCCCGGCATCCGCTTACAGACAAGCTGTGACCGTC
TCCGGGAGCTGCATGTGTCAGAGGTTTTCACCGTCATCACCGAAACGCGCGAGGCAGCTGCGGTAAAGCT
CATCAGCGTGGTCGTGAAGCGATTCACAGATGTCTGCCTGTTCATCCGCGTCCAGCTCGTTGAGTTTCTC
CAGAAGCGTTAATGTCTGGCTTCTGATAAAGCGGGCCATGTTAAGGGCGGTTTTTTCCTGTTTGGTCACT
GATGCCTCCGTGTAAGGGGGATTTCTGTTCATGGGGGTAATGATACCGATGAAACGAGAGAGGATGCTCA
CGATACGGGTTACTGATGATGAACATGCCCGGTTACTGGAACGTTGTGAGGGTAAACAACTGGCGGTATG
GATGCGGCGGGACCAGAGAAAAATCACTCAGGGTCAATGCCAGCGCTTCGTTAATACAGATGTAGGTGTT
CCACAGGGTAGCCAGCAGCATCCTGCGATGCAGATCCGGAACATAATGGTGCAGGGCGCTGACTTCCGCG
TTTCCAGACTTTACGAAACACGGAAACCGAAGACCATTCATGTTGTTGCTCAGGTCGCAGACGTTTTGCA
GCAGCAGTCGCTTCACGTTCGCTCGCGTATCGGTGATTCATTCTGCTAACCAGTAAGGCAACCCCGCCAG
CCTAGCCGGGTCCTCAACGACAGGAGCACGATCATGCGCACCCGTGGCCAGGACCCAACGCTGCCCGAGA
TGCGCCGCGTGCGGCTGCTGGAGATGGCGGACGCGATGGATATGTTCTGCCAAGGGTTGGTTTGCGCATT
CACAGTTCTCCGCAAGAATTGATTGGCTCCAATTCTTGGAGTGGTGAATCCGTTAGCGAGGTGCCGCCGG
CTTCCATTCAGGTCGAGGTGGCCCGGCTCCATGCACCGCGACGCAACGCGGGGAGGCAGACAAGGTATAG
GGCGGCGCCTACAATCCATGCCAACCCGTTCCATGTGCTCGCCGAGGCGGCATAAATCGCCGTGACGATC
AGCGGTCCAGTGATCGAAGTTAGGCTGGTAAGAGCCGCGAGCGATCCTTGAAGCTGTCCCTGATGGTCGT
CATCTACCTGCCTGGACAGCATGGCCTGCAACGCGGGCATCCCGATGCCGCCGGAAGCGAGAAGAATCAT
AATGGGGAAGGCCATCCAGCCTCGCGTCGCGAACGCCAGCAAGACGTAGCCCAGCGCGTCGGCCGCCATG
CCGGCGATAATGGCCTGCTTCTCGCCGAAACGTTTGGTGGCGGGACCAGTGACGAAGGCTTGAGCGAGGG
CGTGCAAGATTCCGAATACCGCAAGCGACAGGCCGATCATCGTCGCGCTCCAGCGAAAGCGGTCCTCGCC
GAAAATGACCCAGAGCGCTGCCGGCACCTGTCCTACGAGTTGCATGATAAAGAAGACAGTCATAAGTGCG
GCGACGATAGTCATGCCCCGCGCCCACCGGAAGGAGCTGACTGGGTTGAAGGCTCTCAAGGGCATCGGTC
GAGATCCCGGTGCCTAATGAGTGAGCTAACTTACATTAATTGCGTTGCGCTCACTGCCCGCTTTCCAGTC
GGGAAACCTGTCGTGCCAGCTGCATTAATGAATCGGCCAACGCGCGGGGAGAGGCGGTTTGCGTATTGGG
CGCCAGGGTGGTTTTTCTTTTCACCAGTGAGACGGGCAACAGCTGATTGCCCTTCACCGCCTGGCCCTGA
GAGAGTTGCAGCAAGCGGTCCACGCTGGTTTGCCCCAGCAGGCGAAAATCCTGTTTGATGGTGGTTAACG
GCGGGATATAACATGAGCTGTCTTCGGTATCGTCGTATCCCACTACCGAGATATCCGCACCAACGCGCAG
CCCGGACTCGGTAATGGCGCGCATTGCGCCCAGCGCCATCTGATCGTTGGCAACCAGCATCGCAGTGGGA
ACGATGCCCTCATTCAGCATTTGCATGGTTTGTTGAAAACCGGACATGGCACTCCAGTCGCCTTCCCGTT
CCGCTATCGGCTGAATTTGATTGCGAGTGAGATATTTATGCCAGCCAGCCAGACGCAGACGCGCCGAGAC
AGAACTTAATGGGCCCGCTAACAGCGCGATTTGCTGGTGACCCAATGCGACCAGATGCTCCACGCCCAGT
CGCGTACCGTCTTCATGGGAGAAAATAATACTGTTGATGGGTGTCTGGTCAGAGACATCAAGAAATAACG
CCGGAACATTAGTGCAGGCAGCTTCCACAGCAATGGCATCCTGGTCATCCAGCGGATAGTTAATGATCAG
CCCACTGACGCGTTGCGCGAGAAGATTGTGCACCGCCGCTTTACAGGCTTCGACGCCGCTTCGTTCTACC
ATCGACACCACCACGCTGGCACCCAGTTGATCGGCGCGAGATTTAATCGCCGCGACAATTTGCGACGGCG
CGTGCAGGGCCAGACTGGAGGTGGCAACGCCAATCAGCAACGACTGTTTGCCCGCCAGTTGTTGTGCCAC
GCGGTTGGGAATGTAATTCAGCTCCGCCATCGCCGCTTCCACTTTTTCCCGCGTTTTCGCAGAAACGTGG
CTGGCCTGGTTCACCACGCGGGAAACGGTCTGATAAGAGACACCGGCATACTCTGCGACATCGTATAACG
TTACTGGTTTCACATTCACCACCCTGAATTGACTCTCTTCCGGGCGCTATCATGCCATACCGCGAAAGGT
TTTGCGCCATTCGATGGTGTCCGGGATCTCGACGCTCTCCCTTATGCGACTCCTGCATTAGGAAGCAGCC
CAGTAGTAGGTTGAGGCCGTTGAGCACCGCCGCCGCAAGGAATGGTGCATGCAAGGAGATGGCGCCCAAC
AGTCCCCCGGCCACGGGGCCTGCCACCATACCCACGCCGAAACAAGCGCTCATGAGCCCGAAGTGGCGAG
CCCGATCTTCCCCATCGGTGATGTCGGCGATATAGGCGCCAGCAACCGCACCTGTGGCGCCGGTGATGCC
GGCCACGATGCGTCCGGCGTAGAGGATCGAGATCTCGATCCCGCGAAATTAATACGACTCACTATAGGGG
AATTGTGAGCGGATAACAATTCCCCACTAGTAATAATTTTGTTTAACTTTAAGAAGGAGATATACCATGG
AAACTGAAGAAGGTAAACTGGTAATCTGGATTAACGGCGATAAAGGCTATAACGGTCTCGCTGAAGTCGG
TAAGAAATTCGAGAAAGATACCGGAATTAAAGTCACCGTTGAGCATCCGGATAAACTGGAAGAGAAATTC
CCACAGGTTGCGGCAACTGGCGATGGCCCTGACATTATCTTCTGGGCACACGACCGCTTTGGTGGCTACG
CTCAATCTGGCCTGTTGGCTGAAATCACCCCGGACAAAGCGTTCCAGGACAAGCTGTATCCGTTTACCTG
GGATGCCGTACGTTACAACGGCAAGCTGATTGCTTACCCGATCGCTGTTGAAGCGTTATCGCTGATTTAT
AACAAAGACCTGCTGCCGAACCCGCCAAAAACCTGGGAAGAGATCCCGGCGCTGGATAAAGAACTGAAAG
CGAAAGGTAAGAGCGCCCTGATGTTCAACCTGCAAGAACCGTACTTCACCTGGCCGCTGATTGCTGCTGA
CGGGGGTTATGCGTTCAAGTATGAAAACGGCAAGTACGACATTAAAGACGTGGGCGTGGATAACGCTGGC
GCGAAAGCGGGTCTGACCTTCCTGGTTGACCTGATTAAAAACAAACACATGAATGCAGACACCGATTACT
CCATCGCAGAAGCTGCCTTTAATAAAGGCGAAACAGCGATGACCATCAACGGCCCGTGGGCATGGTCCAA
CATCGACACCAGCAAAGTGAATTATGGTGTAACGGTACTGCCGACCTTCAAGGGTCAACCATCCAAACCG
TTCGTTGGCGTGCTGAGCGCAGGTATTAACGCCGCCAGTCCGAACAAAGAGCTGGCAAAAGAGTTCCTCG
AAAACTATCTGCTGACTGATGAAGGTCTGGAAGCGGTTAATAAAGACAAACCGCTGGGTGCCGTAGCGCT
GAAGTCTTACGAGGAAGAGTTGGCGAAAGATCCACGTATTGCCGCCACGATGGAAAACGCCCAGAAAGGT
GAAATCATGCCGAACATCCCGCAGATGTCCGCTTTCTGGTATGCCGTGCGTACTGCGGTGATCAACGCCG
CCAGCGGTCGTCAGACTGTCGATGAAGCCCTTAAAGACGCGCAGACTGGTACCGGCAGCGGCCTGGAAGT
TCTGTTCCAGGGGCCCCATATGCTCGAGATGTGTGTTAAGAATAGCACTGGTGTGGAGATCAAACGAATA
ATGGCCAAAGCCTTCAAAAGCCCCTTATCCTCTCCCCAACAAACACAGCTACTTGGTGAGTTGGAAAAAG
ACCCCAAACTTGTCTACCATATTGGCCTCACCCCAGCCAAACTTCCTGACCTTGTGGAAAACAACCCTTT
AGTCGCTATAGAAATGTTGCTGAAATTAATGCAGTCAAGCCAGATCACTGAGTATTTCTCTGTCCTGGTC
AATATGGACATGTCTTTACATTCAATGGAAGTTGTAAATCGACTAACTACAGCTGTTGATCTACCTCCTG
AATTTATTCACCTTTATATATCAAATTGCATCTCTACTTGTGAACAGATTAAGGATAAATATATGCAGAA
TCGGTTGGTGCGTCTTGTGTGTGTGTTTCTCCAATCCTTGATCCGTAACAAAATTATTAATGTACAGGAT
TTGTTTATAGAAGTGCAGGCATTCTGTATTGAATTCAGTAGGATACGAGAAGCTGCTGGTCTTTTCCGGT
TGTTGAAGACATTGGATACTGGGGAAACACCTTCTGAGACCAAAATGTCAAAATAAGGATCCTAATAGTC
TAGAGCTAGCCCTAGGAGATCCGGCTGCTAACAAAGCCCGAAAGGAAGCTGAGTTGGCTGCTGCCACCGC
TGAGCAATAACTAGCATAACCCCTTGGGGCCTCTAAACGGGTCTTGAGGGGTTTTTTGCTGAAAGGAGGA
ACTATATCCGGATATCCCGCAAGAGGCCCGGCAGTACCGGCATAACCAAGCCTATGCCTACAGCATCCAG
GGTGACGGTGCCGAGGATGACGATGAGCGCATTGTTAGATTTCATACACGGTGCCTGACTGCGTTAGCAA
TTTAACTGTGATAAACTACCGCATTAAAGCTTATCGATGATAAGCTGTCAAACATGAGAA
